>Addgene plasmid #15876 | pISH-V2R1b | depositor partial sequence | sequence record 8414 | Author sequence
TGTCCTGAAGATCAGTATCCAAATAAACAGAGGAATCAGTGTCTCCCTAAAATTATGGTATTTTTGGCCC
ATGAAGATCCACTGGGAACTGTTCTTGTCTCCTTGGCCATTAGTTTATCTGCCTTTTCAGCTATGATTCT
AGGATTATTTATCTGCTATCGAGAAACACCCATTGTCAGAGCAAATAACAGAAATCTCAGTTATCTCCTC
CTCATTTCTCTAAAGCTCTGTTTCTCTTGCTCACTAATGTTCATTGGCCAACCTAGAACAGTCACTTGTG
TCTTGAGACAAATTATTTTTGGGATTGTATTTTCCATTGTCATTTCTGCTATCTTGGCAAAGACCTTCAT
TGTGGTTATGGCTTTCAAAGCCATCAAACCAGGAAGCATCTTAAAAATGGGGATGGTGACCCGACTCTCA
AATGCCATAGTCTGCTGTGGTTCCATCATTCAAGTGTGCATCTGTGCAGTCTGGCTGGGAACATATCCCC
CTTTCCCTGATGTTGACATGCACTCAGAGTTTGGTCAAATCATTCTCTGGTGTAACGAGGGGTCCACCCT
TGCTTTCTATTGTGTTCTGGGGTACTTGGGCTTTCTGGCCAGTCTCAGCTTGCTTATTGCTTTTCTGGCT
AGAAGGCTACCTGACAGCTTCAATGAGGCAAAAACAATCACATTCAGCATGCTGGTTTTCTGCAGTGTGT
GGATTTCTTTTGTACCAGCTTACCTGAGCTCGAAAGGCAAAACCATGGTGGCCGTGGAAATTCTTTCAAT
TCTAGCCTCCAGTGCTGGCTTACTGGGATGTATATTTCTTCCCAAATGCTATGTGATCCTACTGAGGTCA
GGTGGTCATTCAAGAA
