>Addgene plasmid #15876 | pISH-V2R1b | addgene partial sequence | sequence record 22611 | SP6 5'-ATTTAGGTGACACTATAG-3'
GTTGGGGAGCTCTCCCATATGGTCGACCTGCAGGCGGCCGCGAATTCACTAGTGATTTTCTTGAATGACC
ACCTGACTTCAGTAGGATCACATAGCATTTGGGAAGAAATATACATCCCAGTAAGCCAGCACTGGAGGCT
AGAATTGAAAGAATTTCCACGGCCACCATGGTTTTGCCTTTCGAGCTCAGGTAAGCTGGTACAAAAGAAA
TCCACACACTGCAGAAAACCAGCATGCTGAATGTGATTGTTTTTGCCTCATTGAAGCTGTCAGGTAGCCT
TCTAGCCAGAAAAGCAATAAGCAAGCTGAGACTGGCCAGAAAGCCCAAGTACCCCAGAACACAATAGAAA
GCAAGGGTGGACCCCTCGTTACACCAGAGAATGATTTGACCAAACTCTGAGTGCATGTCAACATCAGGGA
AAGGGGGATATGTTCCCAGCCAGACTGCACAGATGCACACTTGAATGATGGAACCACAGCAGACTATGGC
ATTTGAGAGTCGGGTCACCATCCCCATTTTTAAGATGCTTCCTGGTTTGATGGCTTTGAAAGCCATAACC
ACAATGAAGGTCTTTGCCAAGATAGCAGAAATGACAATGGAAAATACAATCCCAAAAATAATTTGTCTCA
AGACACAAGTGACTGTTCTAGGTTGGCCAATGAACATTAGTGAGCAAGAGAAACAGAGCTTTAGAGAAAT
GAGGAGGAGATAACTGAGATTTCTGTTATTTGCTCTGACAATGGGTGTTTCTCGATAGCAGATAAATAAT
CCTAGAATCATAGCTGAAA
