[The description below was written by a language model from this plasmid's Addgene catalogue record.]
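Description:
pISH-V2R1b is a bacterial cloning plasmid built on the pGEM-T Easy backbone (about 3.0 kb without insert) and serves as a template for making in situ hybridization riboprobes. It is maintained as a high-copy plasmid in E. coli under ampicillin selection. The insert is an 856 bp fragment of mouse V2R1b, corresponding to the gene Vmn2r26 (also called V2R1 or V2r1b), a member of the V2R family of vomeronasal receptors. At this length it is a partial gene fragment suited to use as a probe rather than a full coding sequence. The record does not say which region of the transcript it covers.

pGEM-T Easy places its cloning site between opposing T7 and SP6 bacteriophage RNA polymerase promoters, which is consistent with the T7 and SP6 sequencing primers listed for the two ends of the insert. This arrangement allows either strand to be transcribed in vitro after the plasmid is linearized on the far side of the insert. According to the depositor's note, cutting with ApaI and transcribing with SP6 RNA polymerase gives the antisense probe, which hybridizes to the endogenous mRNA. There is no eukaryotic promoter, tag or reporter recorded, so the construct is not intended for expression in cells.

The associated publication examined combinatorial coexpression of neural and immune multigene families in mouse vomeronasal sensory neurons. This fits the use of the plasmid to generate labelled RNA probes for detecting V2R1b-expressing neurons in tissue sections. No feature table was supplied, so the details of backbone elements given here rest on general knowledge of pGEM-T Easy rather than on an annotated sequence.
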