Addgene plasmid #15876: pISH-V2R1b
Depositing lab: Peter Mombaerts. Depositing organization: Rockefeller University. Publication: Combinatorial coexpression of neural and immune multigene families in mouse vomeronasal sensory neurons. Ishii T, Hirota J, Mombaerts P. Curr Biol. 2003 Mar 4. 13(5):394-400. 10.1016/S0960-9822(03)00092-7 PubMed 12620187.
Backbone
  Vector backbone: pGEM-T Easy
  Backbone size w/o insert (bp): 3015
Growth in bacteria
  Bacterial resistance: Ampicillin, 100 μg/mL
  Growth temperature: 37°C
  Growth strain: DH5alpha
  Copy number: High Copy
Gene/Insert
  Gene/Insert name: V2R1b
  Species: M. musculus (mouse)
  Insert size (bp): 856
  Entrez Gene: Vmn2r26 (a.k.a. V2R1, V2r1b)
  Cloning method: Restriction Enzyme
  Sequencing primers: 5′ T7; 3′ SP6
Terms and licenses: Academic/Nonprofit Terms; Industry Terms: Not Available to Industry
Depositor comments: ApaI digestion and SP6 RNA polymerase for antisense probe
How to cite: pISH-V2R1b was a gift from Peter Mombaerts (Addgene plasmid # 15876 ; http://n2t.net/addgene:15876 ; RRID:Addgene_15876)
